>Addgene plasmid #195752 | pGas-miRFP718nano | addgene full sequence | sequence record 383922 | Addgene NGS Result
TTTAAGCTACAACAAGGCAAGGCTTGACCGACAATTGCATGAAGAATCTGCTTAGGGTTAGGCGTTTTGC
GCTGCTTCGCGATGTACGGGCCAGATATACGCGTTGACATTGATTATTGACTAGTTATTAATAGTAATCA
ATTACGGGGTCATTAGTTCATAGCCCATATATGGAGTTCCGCGTTACATAACTTACGGTAAATGGCCCGC
CTGGCTGACCGCCCAACGACCCCCGCCCATTGACGTCAATAATGACGTATGTTCCCATAGTAACGCCAAT
AGGGACTTTCCATTGACGTCAATGGGTGGAGTATTTACGGTAAACTGCCCACTTGGCAGTACATCAAGTG
TATCATATGCCAAGTACGCCCCCTATTGACGTCAATGACGGTAAATGGCCCGCCTGGCATTATGCCCAGT
ACATGACCTTATGGGACTTTCCTACTTGGCAGTACATCTACGTATTAGTCATCGCTATTACCATGGTGAT
GCGGTTTTGGCAGTACATCAATGGGCGTGGATAGCGGTTTGACTCACGGGGATTTCCAAGTCTCCACCCC
ATTGACGTCAATGGGAGTTTGTTTTGGCACCAAAATCAACGGGACTTTCCAAAATGTCGTAACAACTCCG
CCCCATTGACGCAAATGGGCGGTAGGCGTGTACGGTGGGAGGTCTATATAAGCAGAGCTCTCTGGCTAAC
TAGAGAACCCACTGCTTACTGGCTTATCGAAATTAATACGACTCACTATAGGGAGACCCAAGCTGGCTAG
CATGGGCTGCCTCGGCAACAGTAAGACCGAGGACCAGCGCAACGAGGAGAAGGCGCAGCGCGAGGCCAAC
AAAAAGATCGAGAAGCAGCTGCAGAAGGACAAGCAGGTCTACCGGGCCACGCACCGCCTGCTGCTGCTGG
GTGCTGGAGAGTCTGGCAAAAGCACCATTGTGAAGCAGATGAGGATTCTACATGTTAATGGGTTTAACGG
AGAGGGATCCGGTGGGGGAGGCAGCATGGCAAACCTGGACAAGATGCTGAACACCATCGTGACCGAGGTG
CGCCAGTTCCTGCAAGTGGACAGACTCTGCGTGTTCAAGTTCGAGGAAGATTACTCCGGCAACATCATCT
ACGAAGCCGTGGACGACGGATGGTTGAGCATCCTGAAGACCCACGTGCGGGACTGCTACTTCATGGAAAC
CAGAGGCGAGGAATACCTGCACGGCAGATACCAGGCCATCGCCGACATCCACCAGGCCAATCTGGCGGAG
AGCTATAGAGACTTCCTGACCCAGTACCAGGTGCGGGCCATTGTGGCTGTCCCCATCCTGAAGGGCAAGA
AGCTGTGGGGCTTGTTCAGCGCCCACCAACTGGCCGCCCCTCGGAGCTGGCAGGCCTGGGAAATCGAGTT
CCTGAAACAGCAAGCCGTGGTGATGGGCATCGCCATCCAGCAGAGCGGAGGTGGCGGGAGCACCGGTGAT
GGTGAGAAGGCCACCAAAGTGCAGGACATCAAAAACAACCTGAAGGAGGCCATTGAAACCATTGTGGCCG
CCATGAGCAACCTGGTGCCCCCCGTGGAGCTGGCCAACCCTGAGAACCAGTTCAGAGTGGACTACATTCT
GAGCGTGATGAACGTGCCAAACTTTGACTTCCCACCTGAATTCTATGAGCATGCCAAGGCTCTGTGGGAG
GATGAGGGAGTTCGTGCCTGCTACGAGCGCTCCAACGAGTACCAGCTGATCGACTGTGCCCAGTACTTCC
TGGACAAGATTGATGTGATCAAGCAGGCCGAGTACATGCCGACTGAGCAGGACCTGCTTCGCTGCCGCGT
CCTGACCTCTGGAATCTTTGAGACCAAGTTCCAGGTGGACAAAGTCAACTTCCACATGTTCGATGTGGGC
GGCCAGCGCGATGAACGCCGCAAGTGGATTCAGTGCTTCAATGATGTGACTGCCATCATCTTCGTGGTGG
CCAGCAGCAGCTACAACATGGTCATCCGGGAGGACAACCAGACCAACCGTCTGCAGGAGGCTCTGAACCT
CTTCAAGAGCATCTGGAACAACAGATGGCTGCGTACCATCTCTGTGATCCTCTTCCTCAACAAGCAAGAT
CTGCTTGCTGAGAAGGTCCTCGCTGGGAAATCGAAGATTGAGGACTACTTTCCAGAGTTCGCTCGCTACA
CCACTCCTGAGGATGCGACTCCCGAGCCCGGAGAGGACCCACGCGTGACCCGGGCCAAGTACTTCATCCG
GGATGAGTTTCTGAGAATCAGCACTGCTAGTGGAGATGGACGTCACTACTGCTACCCTCACTTTACCTGC
GCCGTGGACACTGAGAACATCCGCCGTGTCTTCAACGACTGCCGTGACATCATCCAGCGCATGCATCTTC
GCCAATACGAGCTGCTCTAAGCGGCCGCTCGAGTCTAGAGGGCCCGTTTAAACCCGCTGATCAGCCTCGA
CTGTGCCTTCTAGTTGCCAGCCATCTGTTGTTTGCCCCTCCCCCGTGCCTTCCTTGACCCTGGAAGGTGC
CACTCCCACTGTCCTTTCCTAATAAAATGAGGAAATTGCATCGCATTGTCTGAGTAGGTGTCATTCTATT
CTGGGGGGTGGGGTGGGGCAGGACAGCAAGGGGGAGGATTGGGAAGACAATAGCAGGCATGCTGGGGATG
CGGTGGGCTCTATGGCTTCTGAGGCGGAAAGAACCAGCTGGGGCTCTAGGGGGTATCCCC
[124 nt withheld, positions 2721-2844]
C
[91 nt withheld, positions 2846-2936]
A
[49 nt withheld, positions 2938-2986]
CCTTTGACGTTGGAGTCCACGTTCTTT
[37 nt withheld, positions 3014-3050]
ACCCTATCTCGGTCTATTCTTTTGATTTATAAGGGATTTTGCCGATTTCGGCCTATTGGTTAAAAAATGA
GCTGATTTAACAAAAATTTAACGCGAATTAATTCTGTGGAATGTGTGTCAGTTAGGGTGTGGAAAGTCCC
CAGGCTCCCCAGCAGGCAGAAGTATGCAAAGCATGCATCTCAATTAGTCAGCAACCAGGTGTGGAAAGTC
CCCAGGCTCCCCAGCAGGCAGAAGTATGCAAAGCATGCATCTCAATTAGTCAGCAACCATAGTCCCGCCC
CTAACTCCGCCCATCCCGCCCCTAACTCCGCCCAGTTCCGCCCATTCTCCGCCCCATGGCTGACTAATTT
TTTTTATTTATGCAGAGGCCGAGGCCGCCTCTGCCTCTGAGCTATTCCAGAAGTAGTGAGGAGGCTTTTT
TGGAGGCCTAGGCTTTTGCAAAAAGCTCCCGGGAGCTTGTATATCCATTTTCGGATCTGATCAAGAGACA
GGATGAGGATCGTTTCGCATGATTGAACAAGATGGATTGCACGCAGGTTCTCCGGCCGCTTGGGTGGAGA
GGCTATTCGGCTATGACTGGGCACAACAGACAATCGGCTGCTCTGATGCCGCCGTGTTCCGGCTGTCAGC
GCAGGGGCGCCCGGTTCTTTTTGTCAAGACCGACCTGTCCGGTGCCCTGAATGAACTGCAGGACGAGGCA
GCGCGGCTATCGTGGCTGGCCACGACGGGCGTTCCTTGCGCAGCTGTGCTCGACGTTGTCACTGAAGCGG
GAAGGGACTGGCTGCTATTGGGCGAAGTGCCGGGGCAGGATCTCCTGTCATCTCACCTTGCTCCTGCCGA
GAAAGTATCCATCATGGCTGATGCAATGCGGCGGCTGCATACGCTTGATCCGGCTACCTGCCCATTCGAC
CACCAAGCGAAACATCGCATCGAGCGAGCACGTACTCGGATGGAAGCCGGTCTTGTCGATCAGGATGATC
TGGACGAAGAGCATCAGGGGCTCGCGCCAGCCGAACTGTTCGCCAGGCTCAAGGCGCGCATGCCCGACGG
CGAGGATCTCGTCGTGACCCATGGCGATGCCTGCTTGCCGAATATCATGGTGGAAAATGGCCGCTTTTCT
GGATTCATCGACTGTGGCCGGCTGGGTGTGGCGGACCGCTATCAGGACATAGCGTTGGCTACCCGTGATA
TTGCTGAAGAGCTTGGCGGCGAATGGGCTGACCGCTTCCTCGTGCTTTACGGTATCGCCGCTCCCGATTC
GCAGCGCATCGCCTTCTATCGCCTTCTTGACGAGTTCTTCTGAGCGGGACTCTGGGGTTCGAAATGACCG
ACCAAGCGACGCCCAACCTGCCATCACGAGATTTCGATTCCACCGCCGCCTTCTATGAAAGGTTGGGCTT
CGGAATCGTTTTCCGGGACGCCGGCTGGATGATCCTCCAGCGCGGGGATCTCATGCTGGAGTTCTTCGCC
CACCCCAACTTGTTTATTGCAGCTTATAATGGTTACAAATAAAGCAATAGCATCACAAATTTCACAAATA
AAGCATTTTTTTCACTGCATTCTAGTTGTGGTTTGTCCAAACTCATCAATGTATCTTATCATGTCTGTAT
ACCGTCGACCTCTAGCTAGAGCTTGGCGTAATCATGGTCATAGCTGTTTCCTGTGTGAAATTGTTATCCG
CTCACAATTCCACACAACATACGAGCCGGAAGCATAAAGTGTAAAGCCTGGGGTGCCTAATGAGTGAGCT
AACTCACATTAATTGCGTTGCGCTCACTGCCCGCTTTCCAGTCGGGAAACCTGTCGTGCCAGCTGCATTA
ATGAATCGGCCAACGCGCGGGGAGAGGCGGTTTGCGTATTGGGCGCTCTTCCGCTTCCTCGCTCACTGAC
TCGCTGCGCTCGGTCGTTCGGCTGCGGCGAGCGGTATCAGCTCACTCAAAGGCGGTAATACGGTTATCCA
CAGAATCAGGGGATAACGCAGGAAAGAACATGTGAGCAAAAGGCCAGCAAAAGGCCAGGAACCGTAAAAA
GGCCGCGTTGCTGGCGTTTTTCCATAGGCTCCGCCCCCCTGACGAGCATCACAAAAATCGACGCTCAAGT
CAGAGGTGGCGAAACCCGACAGGACTATAAAGATACCAGGCGTTTCCCCCTGGAAGCTCCCTCGTGCGCT
CTCCTGTTCCGACCCTGCCGCTTACCGGATACCTGTCCGCCTTTCTCCCTTCGGGAAGCGTGGCGCTTTC
TCATAGCTCACGCTGTAGGTATCTCAGTTCGGTGTAGGTCGTTCGCTCCAAGCTGGGCTGTGTGCACGAA
CCCCCCGTTCAGCCCGACCGCTGCGCCTTATCCGGTAACTATCGTCTTGAGTCCAACCCGGTAAGACACG
ACTTATCGCCACTGGCAGCAGCCACTGGTAACAGGATTAGCAGAGCGAGGTATGTAGGCGGTGCTACAGA
GTTCTTGAAGTGGTGGCCTAACTACGGCTACACTAGAAGAACAGTATTTGGTATCTGCGCTCTGCTGAAG
CCAGTTACCTTCGGAAAAAGAGTTGGTAGCTCTTGATCCGGCAAACAAACCACCGCTGGTAGCGGTGGTT
TTTTTGTTTGCAAGCAGCAGATTACGCGCAGAAAAAAAGGATCTCAAGAAGATCCTTTGATCTTTTCTAC
GGGGTCTGACGCTCAGTGGAACGAAAACTCACGTTAAGGGATTTTGGTCATGAGATTATCAAAAAGGATC
TTCACCTAGATCCTTTTAAATTAAAAATGAAGTTTTAAATCAATCTAAAGTATATATGAGTAAACTTGGT
CTGACAGTTACCAATGCTTAATCAGTGAGGCACCTATCTCAGCGATCTGTCTATTTCGTTCATCCATAGT
TGCCTGACTCCCCGTCGTGTAGATAACTACGATACGGGAGGGCTTACCATCTGGCCCCAGTGCTGCAATG
ATACCGCGAGACCCACGCTCACCGGCTCCAGATTTATCAGCAATAAACCAGCCAGCCGGAAGGGCCGAGC
GCAGAAGTGGTCCTGCAACTTTATCCGCCTCCATCCAGTCTATTAATTGTTGCCGGGAAGCTAGAGTAAG
TAGTTCGCCAGTTAATAGTTTGCGCAACGTTGTTGCCATTGCTACAGGCATCGTGGTGTCACGCTCGTCG
TTTGGTATGGCTTCATTCAGCTCCGGTTCCCAACGATCAAGGCGAGTTACATGATCCCCCATGTTGTGCA
AAAAAGCGGTTAGCTCCTTCGGTCCTCCGATCGTTGTCAGAAGTAAGTTGGCCGCAGTGTTATCACTCAT
GGTTATGGCAGCACTGCATAATTCTCTTACTGTCATGCCATCCGTAAGATGCTTTTCTGTGACTGGTGAG
TACTCAACCAAGTCATTCTGAGAATAGTGTATGCGGCGACCGAGTTGCTCTTGCCCGGCGTCAATACGGG
ATAATACCGCGCCACATAGCAGAACTTTAAAAGTGCTCATCATTGGAAAACGTTCTTCGGGGCGAAAACT
CTCAAGGATCTTACCGCTGTTGAGATCCAGTTCGATGTAACCCACTCGTGCACCCAACTGATCTTCAGCA
TCTTTTACTTTCACCAGCGTTTCTGGGTGAGCAAAAACAGGAAGGCAAAATGCCGCAAAAAAGGGAATAA
GGGCGACACGGAAATGTTGAATACTCATACTCTTCCTTTTTCAATATTATTGAAGCATTTATCAGGGTTA
TTGTCTCATGAGCGGATACATATTTGAATGTATTTAGAAAAATAAACAAATAGGGGTTCCGCGCACATTT
CCCCGAAAAGTGCCACCTGACGTCGACGGATCGGGAGATCTCCCGATCCCCTATGGTGCACTCTCAGTAC
AATCTGCTCTGATGCCGCATAGTTAAGCCAGTATCTGCTCCCTGCTTGTGTGTTGGAGGTCGCTGAGTAG
TGCGCGAGCAAAA
Features (pLannotate 1.2.2; 22 found; start..end, strand, type, name):
    106..485     +  enhancer       CMV enhancer: human cytomegalovirus immediate early enhancer
    486..689     +  promoter       CMV promoter: human cytomegalovirus (CMV) immediate early promoter
    685..718     +  LTR            5' LTR (truncated) (fragment): truncated 5' long terminal repeat (LTR) from HIV-1
    734..752     +  promoter       T7 promoter: promoter for bacteriophage T7 RNA polymerase
    817..984     +  CDS            gpaB (fragment): GPA2_DICDI - Experimental evidence at protein level: Swiss-Prot protein existence level 1. Guanine nucleotide-binding proteins (G proteins) are involved as modulators or transducers in various transmembrane signaling systems. G alpha-2 is required for the early aggregation process and most of the known cAMP receptor-mediated responses (PubMed:2539262). Interacts with downstream effector gflB, a Rap guanine nucleotide exchange factor, to regulate the balance between Ras and Rap signaling at the leading edge of chemotaxing cells (PubMed:27237792). From Dictyostelium discoideum (Slime mold).
   1006..1446    +  CDS            miRFP670nano: miRFP670nano is a basic (constitutively fluorescent) near ir fluorescent protein published in 2019, derived from Nostoc punctiforme. It has very low acid sensitivity. It requires the cofactor biliverdin for fluorescence.
   1666..2388    +  CDS            gpaD (fragment): GPA4_DICDI - Experimental evidence at protein level: Swiss-Prot protein existence level 1. Guanine nucleotide-binding proteins (G proteins) are involved as modulators or transducers in various transmembrane signaling systems. G alpha-4 plays a role in morphogenesis of the multicellular structure. From Dictyostelium discoideum (Slime mold).
   2451..2675    +  polyA_signal   bGH poly(A) signal: bovine growth hormone polyadenylation signal
   2679..2700    +  promoter       SV40 promoter (fragment): SV40 enhancer and early promoter
   2721..3149    +  rep_origin     f1 ori (sequence partly withheld): f1 bacteriophage origin of replication; arrow indicates direction of (+) strand synthesis
   3163..3492    +  promoter       SV40 promoter: SV40 enhancer and early promoter
   3559..4350    +  CDS            neo: KKA2_KLEPN - Also known as kan, nptII. Experimental evidence at protein level: Swiss-Prot protein existence level 1. Resistance to kanamycin, neomycin, paromomycin, ribostamycin, butirosin and gentamicin B. From Klebsiella pneumoniae.
   4374..4532    +  CDS            ble (fragment): BLE_KLEPN - Experimental evidence at protein level: Swiss-Prot protein existence level 1. Binding protein with a strong affinity to the bleomycin family of antibiotics. Binds to CL990; an antimitotic-antibiotic compound. From Klebsiella pneumoniae.
   4527..4648    +  polyA_signal   SV40 poly(A) signal: SV40 polyadenylation signal
   4721..4737    -  protein_bind   lac operator: The lac repressor binds to the lac operator to inhibit transcription in E. coli. This inhibition can be relieved by adding lactose or isopropyl-β-D-thiogalactopyranoside (IPTG). lac repressor encoded by lacI
   4745..4775    -  promoter       lac promoter: promoter for the E. coli lac operon
   4790..4811    -  protein_bind   CAP binding site: CAP binding activates transcription in the presence of cAMP. E. coli catabolite activator protein
   4824..4916    -  CDS            lacI (fragment): lac repressor; lacI; The lac repressor binds to the lac operator to inhibit transcription in E. coli. This inhibition can be relieved by adding lactose or isopropyl-β-D-thiogalactopyranoside (IPTG).
   5099..5687    -  rep_origin     ori: high-copy-number ColE1/pMB1/pBR322/pUC origin of replication
   5858..6718    -  CDS            AmpR: β-lactamase; bla; confers resistance to ampicillin, carbenicillin, and related antibiotics
   6719..6823    -  promoter       AmpR promoter: bla
   6882..6934    -  misc_feature   bom (fragment): basis of mobility region from pBR322
