[The description below was written by a language model from this plasmid's Addgene catalogue record and pLannotate feature annotations shown in this document.]
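Description:
pGas-miRFP718nano is a mammalian expression plasmid built on the pcDNA3.1 backbone that encodes the human stimulatory G protein alpha subunit (Gαs) carrying an internal insertion of the small near-infrared fluorescent protein miRFP718nano. It is maintained in E. coli through a high-copy ColE1/pUC-type origin and selected with ampicillin via the β-lactamase gene. An f1 origin is also present. For mammalian cells, the backbone carries an SV40 promoter-driven neomycin phosphotransferase cassette with an SV40 polyadenylation signal, which would allow G418 selection of stable transfectants.

The roughly 1.6 kb fusion insert is transcribed from the CMV immediate early enhancer and promoter and terminated by the bovine growth hormone polyadenylation signal. A T7 promoter lies just upstream of the coding region. In the feature table, the open reading frame appears as two G alpha segments flanking a fluorescent protein module, consistent with an internal rather than terminal tag. The automated annotation labels the flanking segments as fragments of Dictyostelium G alpha proteins and the central module as miRFP670nano. These are most likely nearest-homologue matches, since the catalogue record gives the insert as human Gαs and miRFP718nano, a red-shifted member of the same cyanobacteriochrome-derived, biliverdin-dependent family. The short hits to an HIV-1 LTR, ble, and lacI are small fragments, probably incidental backbone matches rather than functional parts.

Placing the tag internally leaves both termini of the alpha subunit free. The construct is suited to near-infrared imaging of Gαs localisation in live mammalian cells, and it illustrates the use of this small protein as an internal fusion tag.
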