Addgene plasmid #195752: pGas-miRFP718nano
Purpose: G protein alpha-subunit internally tagged with miRFP718nano
Depositing lab: Vladislav Verkhusha. Depositing organization: University of Helsinki. Publication: Deep-tissue SWIR imaging using rationally designed small red-shifted near-infrared fluorescent protein. Oliinyk OS, Ma C, Pletnev S, Baloban M, Toboada C, Sheng H, Yao J, Verkhusha VV. Nat Methods. 2022 Dec 1. doi: 10.1038/s41592-022-01683-0. PubMed 36456785.
Backbone
  Vector backbone: pcDNA3.1
  Backbone manufacturer: Invitrogen
  Vector type: Mammalian Expression
Growth in bacteria
  Bacterial resistance: Ampicillin, 100 μg/mL
  Growth temperature: 37°C
  Growth strain: DH5alpha
  Copy number: High Copy
Gene/Insert
  Gene/Insert name: G protein alpha-s-miRFP718nano
  Species: H. sapiens (human), Synthetic
  Insert size (bp): 1626
  Promoter: CMV
  Cloning method: Unknown
  Sequencing primers: 5′ CMV Forward; 3′ BGH Reverse
Terms and licenses: Academic/Nonprofit Terms; Industry Terms: Not Available to Industry
How to cite: pGas-miRFP718nano was a gift from Vladislav Verkhusha (Addgene plasmid # 195752 ; http://n2t.net/addgene:195752 ; RRID:Addgene_195752)
