>Addgene plasmid #195752 | pGas-miRFP718nano | depositor partial sequence | sequence record 385841 | pGas-miRFP718nano sequence 1671 bps
GGCTAGCATGGGCTGCCTCGGCAACAGTAAGACCGAGGACCAGCGCAACGAGGAGAAGGCGCAGCGCGAG
GCCAACAAAAAGATCGAGAAGCAGCTGCAGAAGGACAAGCAGGTCTACCGGGCCACGCACCGCCTGCTGC
TGCTGGGTGCTGGAGAGTCTGGCAAAAGCACCATTGTGAAGCAGATGAGGATTCTACATGTTAATGGGTT
TAACGGAGAGGGATCCGGTGGGGGAGGCAGCATGGCAAACCTGGACAAGATGCTGAACACCATCGTGACC
GAGGTGCGCCAGTTCCTGCAAGTGGACAGACTCTGCGTGTTCAAGTTCGAGGAAGATTACTCCGGCAACA
TCATCTACGAAGCCGTGGACGACGGATGGTTGAGCATCCTGAAGACCCACGTGCGGGACTGCTACTTCAT
GGAAACCAGAGGCGAGGAATACCTGCACGGCAGATACCAGGCCATCGCCGACATCCACCAGGCCAATCTG
GCGGAGAGCTATAGAGACTTCCTGACCCAGTACCAGGTGCGGGCCATTGTGGCTGTCCCCATCCTGAAGG
GCAAGAAGCTGTGGGGCTTGTTCAGCGCCCACCAACTGGCCGCCCCTCGGAGCTGGCAGGCCTGGGAAAT
CGAGTTCCTGAAACAGCAAGCCGTGGTGATGGGCATCGCCATCCAGCAGAGCGGAGGTGGCGGGAGCACC
GGTGATGGTGAGAAGGCCACCAAAGTGCAGGACATCAAAAACAACCTGAAGGAGGCCATTGAAACCATTG
TGGCCGCCATGAGCAACCTGGTGCCCCCCGTGGAGCTGGCCAACCCTGAGAACCAGTTCAGAGTGGACTA
CATTCTGAGCGTGATGAACGTGCCAAACTTTGACTTCCCACCTGAATTCTATGAGCATGCCAAGGCTCTG
TGGGAGGATGAGGGAGTTCGTGCCTGCTACGAGCGCTCCAACGAGTACCAGCTGATCGACTGTGCCCAGT
ACTTCCTGGACAAGATTGATGTGATCAAGCAGGCCGAGTACATGCCGACTGAGCAGGACCTGCTTCGCTG
CCGCGTCCTGACCTCTGGAATCTTTGAGACCAAGTTCCAGGTGGACAAAGTCAACTTCCACATGTTCGAT
GTGGGCGGCCAGCGCGATGAACGCCGCAAGTGGATTCAGTGCTTCAATGATGTGACTGCCATCATCTTCG
TGGTGGCCAGCAGCAGCTACAACATGGTCATCCGGGAGGACAACCAGACCAACCGTCTGCAGGAGGCTCT
GAACCTCTTCAAGAGCATCTGGAACAACAGATGGCTGCGTACCATCTCTGTGATCCTCTTCCTCAACAAG
CAAGATCTGCTTGCTGAGAAGGTCCTCGCTGGGAAATCGAAGATTGAGGACTACTTTCCAGAGTTCGCTC
GCTACACCACTCCTGAGGATGCGACTCCCGAGCCCGGAGAGGACCCACGCGTGACCCGGGCCAAGTACTT
CATCCGGGATGAGTTTCTGAGAATCAGCACTGCTAGTGGAGATGGACGTCACTACTGCTACCCTCACTTT
ACCTGCGCCGTGGACACTGAGAACATCCGCCGTGTCTTCAACGACTGCCGTGACATCATCCAGCGCATGC
ATCTTCGCCAATACGAGCTGCTCTAAGCGGCCGCTCGAGTCTAGAGGGCCCGTTTAAACCC
